Addgene plasmid #77226: CAMK4 gRNA (BRDN0001145862)
Purpose: 3rd generation lentiviral gRNA plasmid targeting human CAMK4
Depositing lab: John Doench & David Root. Depositing organization: Broad Institute. Publication: Optimized sgRNA design to maximize activity and minimize off-target effects of CRISPR-Cas9. Doench JG, Fusi N, Sullender M, Hegde M, Vaimberg EW, Donovan KF, Smith I, Tothova Z, Wilen C, Orchard R, Virgin HW, Listgarten J, Root DE. Nat Biotechnol. 2016 Jan 18. doi: 10.1038/nbt.3437. PubMed 26780180.
Backbone
  Vector backbone: lentiGuide-Puro
  Backbone manufacturer: Zhang Lab (Addgene plasmid # 52963)
  Vector type: Mammalian Expression, Lentiviral, CRISPR
  Selectable markers: Puromycin
Growth in bacteria
  Bacterial resistance: Ampicillin, 100 μg/mL
  Growth temperature: 37°C
  Growth strain: DH5alpha
  Copy number: High Copy
Gene/Insert
  Gene/Insert name: CAMK4 (alt names: CAMK4; NM_001744.4)
  gRNA/shRNA sequence: TGCCGTTAAACAAATCCTGG
  Species: H. sapiens (human)
  Entrez Gene: CAMK4 (a.k.a. CaMK IV, CaMK-GR, CaMKIV, caMK)
  Promoter: hU6
  Cloning method: Unknown
  Sequencing primers: 5′ U6-F; 3′ pS2-R
Terms and licenses: Academic/Nonprofit Terms; Industry Terms: Not Available to Industry
Depositor comments: The gRNA was designed to target the following Genbank reference sequence(s): NM_001744.4. Note that this plasmid does NOT contain Cas9. It should be used in conjunction with lentiCas9-Blast (Addgene #52962) or otherwise with cell lines already expressing Cas9. Browse the full kinome gRNA library at http://www.addgene.org/pooled-library/broadgpp-human-kinome/ or visit http://www.broadinstitute.org/rnai/public/ for detailed protocols and information.
How to cite: CAMK4 gRNA (BRDN0001145862) was a gift from John Doench & David Root (Addgene plasmid # 77226 ; http://n2t.net/addgene:77226 ; RRID:Addgene_77226)
