[The description below was written by a language model from this plasmid's Addgene catalogue record and pLannotate feature annotations shown in this document.]
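Description:
CAMK4 gRNA (BRDN0001145862) is a third-generation lentiviral CRISPR guide plasmid built on the lentiGuide-Puro backbone and carrying a single guide RNA directed against human CAMK4 (calcium/calmodulin-dependent protein kinase IV), designed against the NM_001744.4 reference transcript. It is maintained in E. coli through a high-copy ColE1/pUC-type origin with β-lactamase conferring ampicillin resistance. The backbone also retains an f1 origin, an SV40 origin and poly(A) signal, and lac, T7 and T3 promoter remnants that play no role in the payload.

The lentiviral transfer cassette begins with an RSV promoter fused to a truncated HIV-1 5' LTR, which makes genomic RNA production Tat-independent. This is followed by the Ψ packaging signal with a gag fragment and by the Rev response element for Rev-dependent nuclear export. A human U6 RNA polymerase III promoter then drives the 20-nt CAMK4 spacer joined to the Streptococcus pyogenes Cas9 guide scaffold, with a cPPT/CTS element just downstream to aid nuclear import of the provirus. A second transcription unit uses the EF-1α core promoter with its intron A to express puromycin N-acetyltransferase, allowing selection of transduced mammalian cells. A WPRE enhances transcript expression, and the ΔU3 3' LTR renders the integrated provirus self-inactivating.

The plasmid does not encode Cas9, so it is meant to be used alongside a separate Cas9 lentivector or in cells that already express Cas9, where it directs cleavage and knockout of CAMK4. It is an individual clone from a human kinome gRNA collection whose guides were chosen using optimized on-target and off-target design rules. The cloning method is not recorded.
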