Features (pLannotate 1.2.2; 29 found; start..end, strand, type, name):
     14..80      +  CDS            small t antigen (fragment): SV40 (simian virus 40) small t antigen
    106..317     +  promoter       EF-1α core promoter: core promoter for human elongation factor EF-1α
    318..1256    +  intron         EF-1α intron A: intron upstream of the start codon of human EF-1α
   1278..1877    +  CDS            PuroR (fragment): puromycin N-acetyltransferase; pac from Streptomyces; confers resistance to puromycin
   1893..2481    +  misc_feature   WPRE: woodchuck hepatitis virus posttranscriptional regulatory element
   2532..2551    +  misc_feature   cPPT/CTS (fragment): central polypurine tract and central termination sequence of HIV-1
   2553..2786    +  LTR            3' LTR (ΔU3): self-inactivating 3' long terminal repeat (LTR) from HIV-1
   2864..2985    +  polyA_signal   SV40 poly(A) signal: SV40 polyadenylation signal
   3025..3160    +  rep_origin     SV40 ori: SV40 origin of replication
   3181..3199    -  promoter       T7 promoter: promoter for bacteriophage T7 RNA polymerase
   3207..3362    +  CDS            lacZα (fragment): LacZα fragment of β-galactosidase; lacZ fragment
   3367..3795    +  rep_origin     f1 ori (sequence partly withheld): f1 bacteriophage origin of replication; arrow indicates direction of (+) strand synthesis
   3848..3952    +  promoter       AmpR promoter: bla
   3953..4813    +  CDS            AmpR: β-lactamase; bla; confers resistance to ampicillin, carbenicillin, and related antibiotics
   4984..5572    +  rep_origin     ori: high-copy-number ColE1/pMB1/pBR322/pUC origin of replication
   5755..5847    +  CDS            lacI (fragment): lac repressor; lacI; The lac repressor binds to the lac operator to inhibit transcription in E. coli. This inhibition can be relieved by adding lactose or isopropyl-β-D-thiogalactopyranoside (IPTG).
   5860..5881    +  protein_bind   CAP binding site: CAP binding activates transcription in the presence of cAMP. E. coli catabolite activator protein
   5896..5926    +  promoter       lac promoter: promoter for the E. coli lac operon
   5934..5950    +  protein_bind   lac operator: The lac repressor binds to the lac operator to inhibit transcription in E. coli. This inhibition can be relieved by adding lactose or isopropyl-β-D-thiogalactopyranoside (IPTG). lac repressor encoded by lacI
   5995..6013    +  promoter       T3 promoter: promoter for bacteriophage T3 RNA polymerase
   6041..6267    +  promoter       RSV promoter: Rous sarcoma virus enhancer/promoter
   6268..6448    +  LTR            5' LTR (truncated): truncated 5' long terminal repeat (LTR) from HIV-1
   6495..6620    +  misc_feature   HIV-1 Ψ: packaging signal of human immunodeficiency virus type 1
   6604..6967    +  CDS            HIV-1 gag (fragment): gag protein from human immunodeficiency virus 1; gag
   7113..7346    +  misc_feature   RRE: The Rev response element (RRE) of HIV-1 allows for Rev-dependent mRNA export from the nucleus to the cytoplasm.
   7723..7749    +  CDS            Rev (fragment): human immunodeficiency virus 1 (HIV-1) Rev protein; rev; enhances nuclear export of unspliced and incompletely spliced viral mRNAs
   7753..7993    +  promoter       U6 promoter: RNA polymerase III promoter for human U6 snRNA
   8023..8098    +  misc_RNA       gRNA scaffold: guide RNA scaffold for the Streptococcus pyogenes CRISPR/Cas9 system
   8154..8271    +  misc_feature   cPPT/CTS: central polypurine tract and central termination sequence of HIV-1
>Addgene plasmid #77226 | CAMK4 gRNA (BRDN0001145862) | addgene full sequence | sequence record 189021 | Addgene Assembled Sequence
CCCGGGTGCAAAGATGGATAAAGTTTTAAACAGAGAGGAATCTTTGCAGCTAATGGACCTTCTAGGTCTT
GAAAGGAGTGGGAATTGGCTCCGGTGCCCGTCAGTGGGCAGAGCGCACATCGCCCACAGTCCCCGAGAAG
TTGGGGGGAGGGGTCGGCAATTGATCCGGTGCCTAGAGAAGGTGGCGCGGGGTAAACTGGGAAAGTGATG
TCGTGTACTGGCTCCGCCTTTTTCCCGAGGGTGGGGGAGAACCGTATATAAGTGCAGTAGTCGCCGTGAA
CGTTCTTTTTCGCAACGGGTTTGCCGCCAGAACACAGGTAAGTGCCGTGTGTGGTTCCCGCGGGCCTGGC
CTCTTTACGGGTTATGGCCCTTGCGTGCCTTGAATTACTTCCACCTGGCTGCAGTACGTGATTCTTGATC
CCGAGCTTCGGGTTGGAAGTGGGTGGGAGAGTTCGAGGCCTTGCGCTTAAGGAGCCCCTTCGCCTCGTGC
TTGAGTTGAGGCCTGGCCTGGGCGCTGGGGCCGCCGCGTGCGAATCTGGTGGCACCTTCGCGCCTGTCTC
GCTGCTTTCGATAAGTCTCTAGCCATTTAAAATTTTTGATGACCTGCTGCGACGCTTTTTTTCTGGCAAG
ATAGTCTTGTAAATGCGGGCCAAGATCTGCACACTGGTATTTCGGTTTTTGGGGCCGCGGGCGGCGACGG
GGCCCGTGCGTCCCAGCGCACATGTTCGGCGAGGCGGGGCCTGCGAGCGCGGCCACCGAGAATCGGACGG
GGGTAGTCTCAAGCTGGCCGGCCTGCTCTGGTGCCTGGCCTCGCGCCGCCGTGTATCGCCCCGCCCTGGG
CGGCAAGGCTGGCCCGGTCGGCACCAGTTGCGTGAGCGGAAAGATGGCCGCTTCCCGGCCCTGCTGCAGG
GAGCTCAAAATGGAGGACGCGGCGCTCGGGAGAGCGGGCGGGTGAGTCACCCACACAAAGGAAAAGGGCC
TTTCCGTCCTCAGCCGTCGCTTCATGTGACTCCACGGAGTACCGGGCGCCGTCCAGGCACCTCGATTAGT
TCTCGAGCTTTTGGAGTACGTCGTCTTTAGGTTGGGGGGAGGGGTTTTATGCGATGGAGTTTCCCCACAC
TGAGTGGGTGGAGACTGAAGTTAGGCCAGCTTGGCACTTGATGTAATTCTCCTTGGAATTTGCCCTTTTT
GAGTTTGGATCTTGGTTCATTCTCAAGCCTCAGACAGTGGTTCAAAGTTTTTTTCTTCCATTTCAGGTGT
CGTGACGTACGGCCACCATGACCGAGTACAAGCCCACGGTGCGCCTCGCCACCCGCGACGACGTCCCCAG
GGCCGTACGCACCCTCGCCGCCGCGTTCGCCGACTACCCCGCCACGCGCCACACCGTCGATCCGGACCGC
CACATCGAGCGGGTCACCGAGCTGCAAGAACTCTTCCTCACGCGCGTCGGGCTCGACATCGGCAAGGTGT
GGGTCGCGGACGACGGCGCCGCCGTGGCGGTCTGGACCACGCCGGAGAGCGTCGAAGCGGGGGCGGTGTT
CGCCGAGATCGGCCCGCGCATGGCCGAGTTGAGCGGTTCCCGGCTGGCCGCGCAGCAACAGATGGAAGGC
CTCCTGGCGCCGCACCGGCCCAAGGAGCCCGCGTGGTTCCTGGCCACCGTCGGAGTCTCGCCCGACCACC
AGGGCAAGGGTCTGGGCAGCGCCGTCGTGCTCCCCGGAGTGGAGGCGGCCGAGCGCGCCGGGGTGCCCGC
CTTCCTGGAGACCTCCGCGCCCCGCAACCTCCCCTTCTACGAGCGGCTCGGCTTCACCGTCACCGCCGAC
GTCGAGGTGCCCGAAGGACCGCGCACCTGGTGCATGACCCGCAAGCCCGGTGCCTGAACGCGTTAAGTCG
ACAATCAACCTCTGGATTACAAAATTTGTGAAAGATTGACTGGTATTCTTAACTATGTTGCTCCTTTTAC
GCTATGTGGATACGCTGCTTTAATGCCTTTGTATCATGCTATTGCTTCCCGTATGGCTTTCATTTTCTCC
TCCTTGTATAAATCCTGGTTGCTGTCTCTTTATGAGGAGTTGTGGCCCGTTGTCAGGCAACGTGGCGTGG
TGTGCACTGTGTTTGCTGACGCAACCCCCACTGGTTGGGGCATTGCCACCACCTGTCAGCTCCTTTCCGG
GACTTTCGCTTTCCCCCTCCCTATTGCCACGGCGGAACTCATCGCCGCCTGCCTTGCCCGCTGCTGGACA
GGGGCTCGGCTGTTGGGCACTGACAATTCCGTGGTGTTGTCGGGGAAATCATCGTCCTTTCCTTGGCTGC
TCGCCTGTGTTGCCACCTGGATTCTGCGCGGGACGTCCTTCTGCTACGTCCCTTCGGCCCTCAATCCAGC
GGACCTTCCTTCCCGCGGCCTGCTGCCGGCTCTGCGGCCTCTTCCGCGTCTTCGCCTTCGCCCTCAGACG
AGTCGGATCTCCCTTTGGGCCGCCTCCCCGCGTCGACTTTAAGACCAATGACTTACAAGGCAGCTGTAGA
TCTTAGCCACTTTTTAAAAGAAAAGGGGGGACTGGAAGGGCTAATTCACTCCCAACGAAGACAAGATCTG
CTTTTTGCTTGTACTGGGTCTCTCTGGTTAGACCAGATCTGAGCCTGGGAGCTCTCTGGCTAACTAGGGA
ACCCACTGCTTAAGCCTCAATAAAGCTTGCCTTGAGTGCTTCAAGTAGTGTGTGCCCGTCTGTTGTGTGA
CTCTGGTAACTAGAGATCCCTCAGACCCTTTTAGTCAGTGTGGAAAATCTCTAGCAGTACGTATAGTAGT
TCATGTCATCTTATTATTCAGTATTTATAACTTGCAAAGAAATGAATATCAGAGAGTGAGAGGAACTTGT
TTATTGCAGCTTATAATGGTTACAAATAAAGCAATAGCATCACAAATTTCACAAATAAAGCATTTTTTTC
ACTGCATTCTAGTTGTGGTTTGTCCAAACTCATCAATGTATCTTATCATGTCTGGCTCTAGCTATCCCGC
CCCTAACTCCGCCCATCCCGCCCCTAACTCCGCCCAGTTCCGCCCATTCTCCGCCCCATGGCTGACTAAT
TTTTTTTATTTATGCAGAGGCCGAGGCCGCCTCGGCCTCTGAGCTATTCCAGAAGTAGTGAGGAGGCTTT
TTTGGAGGCCTAGGGACGTACCCAATTCGCCCTATAGTGAGTCGTATTACGCGCGCTCACTGGCCGTCGT
TTTACAACGTCGTGACTGGGAAAACCCTGGCGTTACCCAACTTAATCGCCTTGCAGCACATCCCCCTTTC
GCCAGCTGGCGTAATAGCGAAGAGGCCCGCACCGATCGCCCTTCCCAACAGTTGCGCAGCCTGAATGGCG
AATGGG
[124 nt withheld, positions 3367-3490]
C
[91 nt withheld, positions 3492-3582]
A
[49 nt withheld, positions 3584-3632]
CCTTTGACGTTGGAGTCCACGTTCTTT
[37 nt withheld, positions 3660-3696]
ACCCTATCTCGGTCTATTCTTTTGATTTATAAGGGATTTTGCCGATTTCGGCCTATTGGTTAAAAAATGA
GCTGATTTAACAAAAATTTAACGCGAATTTTAACAAAATATTAACGCTTACAATTTAGGTGGCACTTTTC
GGGGAAATGTGCGCGGAACCCCTATTTGTTTATTTTTCTAAATACATTCAAATATGTATCCGCTCATGAG
ACAATAACCCTGATAAATGCTTCAATAATATTGAAAAAGGAAGAGTATGAGTATTCAACATTTCCGTGTC
GCCCTTATTCCCTTTTTTGCGGCATTTTGCCTTCCTGTTTTTGCTCACCCAGAAACGCTGGTGAAAGTAA
AAGATGCTGAAGATCAGTTGGGTGCACGAGTGGGTTACATCGAACTGGATCTCAACAGCGGTAAGATCCT
TGAGAGTTTTCGCCCCGAAGAACGTTTTCCAATGATGAGCACTTTTAAAGTTCTGCTATGTGGCGCGGTA
TTATCCCGTATTGACGCCGGGCAAGAGCAACTCGGTCGCCGCATACACTATTCTCAGAATGACTTGGTTG
AGTACTCACCAGTCACAGAAAAGCATCTTACGGATGGCATGACAGTAAGAGAATTATGCAGTGCTGCCAT
AACCATGAGTGATAACACTGCGGCCAACTTACTTCTGACAACGATCGGAGGACCGAAGGAGCTAACCGCT
TTTTTGCACAACATGGGGGATCATGTAACTCGCCTTGATCGTTGGGAACCGGAGCTGAATGAAGCCATAC
CAAACGACGAGCGTGACACCACGATGCCTGTAGCAATGGCAACAACGTTGCGCAAACTATTAACTGGCGA
ACTACTTACTCTAGCTTCCCGGCAACAATTAATAGACTGGATGGAGGCGGATAAAGTTGCAGGACCACTT
CTGCGCTCGGCCCTTCCGGCTGGCTGGTTTATTGCTGATAAATCTGGAGCCGGTGAGCGTGGGTCTCGCG
GTATCATTGCAGCACTGGGGCCAGATGGTAAGCCCTCCCGTATCGTAGTTATCTACACGACGGGGAGTCA
GGCAACTATGGATGAACGAAATAGACAGATCGCTGAGATAGGTGCCTCACTGATTAAGCATTGGTAACTG
TCAGACCAAGTTTACTCATATATACTTTAGATTGATTTAAAACTTCATTTTTAATTTAAAAGGATCTAGG
TGAAGATCCTTTTTGATAATCTCATGACCAAAATCCCTTAACGTGAGTTTTCGTTCCACTGAGCGTCAGA
CCCCGTAGAAAAGATCAAAGGATCTTCTTGAGATCCTTTTTTTCTGCGCGTAATCTGCTGCTTGCAAACA
AAAAAACCACCGCTACCAGCGGTGGTTTGTTTGCCGGATCAAGAGCTACCAACTCTTTTTCCGAAGGTAA
CTGGCTTCAGCAGAGCGCAGATACCAAATACTGTTCTTCTAGTGTAGCCGTAGTTAGGCCACCACTTCAA
GAACTCTGTAGCACCGCCTACATACCTCGCTCTGCTAATCCTGTTACCAGTGGCTGCTGCCAGTGGCGAT
AAGTCGTGTCTTACCGGGTTGGACTCAAGACGATAGTTACCGGATAAGGCGCAGCGGTCGGGCTGAACGG
GGGGTTCGTGCACACAGCCCAGCTTGGAGCGAACGACCTACACCGAACTGAGATACCTACAGCGTGAGCT
ATGAGAAAGCGCCACGCTTCCCGAAGGGAGAAAGGCGGACAGGTATCCGGTAAGCGGCAGGGTCGGAACA
GGAGAGCGCACGAGGGAGCTTCCAGGGGGAAACGCCTGGTATCTTTATAGTCCTGTCGGGTTTCGCCACC
TCTGACTTGAGCGTCGATTTTTGTGATGCTCGTCAGGGGGGCGGAGCCTATGGAAAAACGCCAGCAACGC
GGCCTTTTTACGGTTCCTGGCCTTTTGCTGGCCTTTTGCTCACATGTTCTTTCCTGCGTTATCCCCTGAT
TCTGTGGATAACCGTATTACCGCCTTTGAGTGAGCTGATACCGCTCGCCGCAGCCGAACGACCGAGCGCA
GCGAGTCAGTGAGCGAGGAAGCGGAAGAGCGCCCAATACGCAAACCGCCTCTCCCCGCGCGTTGGCCGAT
TCATTAATGCAGCTGGCACGACAGGTTTCCCGACTGGAAAGCGGGCAGTGAGCGCAACGCAATTAATGTG
AGTTAGCTCACTCATTAGGCACCCCAGGCTTTACACTTTATGCTTCCGGCTCGTATGTTGTGTGGAATTG
TGAGCGGATAACAATTTCACACAGGAAACAGCTATGACCATGATTACGCCAAGCGCGCAATTAACCCTCA
CTAAAGGGAACAAAAGCTGGAGCTGCAAGCTTAATGTAGTCTTATGCAATACTCTTGTAGTCTTGCAACA
TGGTAACGATGAGTTAGCAACATGCCTTACAAGGAGAGAAAAAGCACCGTGCATGCCGATTGGTGGAAGT
AAGGTGGTACGATCGTGCCTTATTAGGAAGGCAACAGACGGGTCTGACATGGATTGGACGAACCACTGAA
TTGCCGCATTGCAGAGATATTGTATTTAAGTGCCTAGCTCGATACATAAACGGGTCTCTCTGGTTAGACC
AGATCTGAGCCTGGGAGCTCTCTGGCTAACTAGGGAACCCACTGCTTAAGCCTCAATAAAGCTTGCCTTG
AGTGCTTCAAGTAGTGTGTGCCCGTCTGTTGTGTGACTCTGGTAACTAGAGATCCCTCAGACCCTTTTAG
TCAGTGTGGAAAATCTCTAGCAGTGGCGCCCGAACAGGGACTTGAAAGCGAAAGGGAAACCAGAGGAGCT
CTCTCGACGCAGGACTCGGCTTGCTGAAGCGCGCACGGCAAGAGGCGAGGGGCGGCGACTGGTGAGTACG
CCAAAAATTTTGACTAGCGGAGGCTAGAAGGAGAGAGATGGGTGCGAGAGCGTCAGTATTAAGCGGGGGA
GAATTAGATCGCGATGGGAAAAAATTCGGTTAAGGCCAGGGGGAAAGAAAAAATATAAATTAAAACATAT
AGTATGGGCAAGCAGGGAGCTAGAACGATTCGCAGTTAATCCTGGCCTGTTAGAAACATCAGAAGGCTGT
AGACAAATACTGGGACAGCTACAACCATCCCTTCAGACAGGATCAGAAGAACTTAGATCATTATATAATA
CAGTAGCAACCCTCTATTGTGTGCATCAAAGGATAGAGATAAAAGACACCAAGGAAGCTTTAGACAAGAT
AGAGGAAGAGCAAAACAAAAGTAAGACCACCGCACAGCAAGCGGCCGCTGATCTTCAGACCTGGAGGAGG
AGATATGAGGGACAATTGGAGAAGTGAATTATATAAATATAAAGTAGTAAAAATTGAACCATTAGGAGTA
GCACCCACCAAGGCAAAGAGAAGAGTGGTGCAGAGAGAAAAAAGAGCAGTGGGAATAGGAGCTTTGTTCC
TTGGGTTCTTGGGAGCAGCAGGAAGCACTATGGGCGCAGCGTCAATGACGCTGACGGTACAGGCCAGACA
ATTATTGTCTGGTATAGTGCAGCAGCAGAACAATTTGCTGAGGGCTATTGAGGCGCAACAGCATCTGTTG
CAACTCACAGTCTGGGGCATCAAGCAGCTCCAGGCAAGAATCCTGGCTGTGGAAAGATACCTAAAGGATC
AACAGCTCCTGGGGATTTGGGGTTGCTCTGGAAAACTCATTTGCACCACTGCTGTGCCTTGGAATGCTAG
TTGGAGTAATAAATCTCTGGAACAGATTTGGAATCACACGACCTGGATGGAGTGGGACAGAGAAATTAAC
AATTACACAAGCTTAATACACTCCTTAATTGAAGAATCGCAAAACCAGCAAGAAAAGAATGAACAAGAAT
TATTGGAATTAGATAAATGGGCAAGTTTGTGGAATTGGTTTAACATAACAAATTGGCTGTGGTATATAAA
ATTATTCATAATGATAGTAGGAGGCTTGGTAGGTTTAAGAATAGTTTTTGCTGTACTTTCTATAGTGAAT
AGAGTTAGGCAGGGATATTCACCATTATCGTTTCAGACCCACCTCCCAACCCCGAGGGGACCCAGAGAGG
GCCTATTTCCCATGATTCCTTCATATTTGCATATACGATACAAGGCTGTTAGAGAGATAATTAGAATTAA
TTTGACTGTAAACACAAAGATATTAGTACAAAATACGTGACGTAGAAAGTAATAATTTCTTGGGTAGTTT
GCAGTTTTAAAATTATGTTTTAAAATGGACTATCATATGCTTACCGTAACTTGAAAGTATTTCGATTTCT
TGGCTTTATATATCTTGTGGAAAGGACGAAACACCGTGCCGTTAAACAAATCCTGGGTTTTAGAGCTAGA
AATAGCAAGTTAAAATAAGGCTAGTCCGTTATCAACTTGAAAAAGTGGCACCGAGTCGGTGCTTTTTTAA
GCTTGGCGTAACTAGATCTTGAGACAAATGGCAGTATTCATCCACAATTTTAAAAGAAAAGGGGGGATTG
GGGGGTACAGTGCAGGGGAAAGAATAGTAGACATAATAGCAACAGACATACAAACTAAAGAATTACAAAA
ACAAATTACAAAAATTCAAAATTTTCGGGTTTATTACAGGGACAGCAGAGATCCACTTTGGCGCCGGCTC
GAGGGGG
