>Addgene plasmid #77226 | CAMK4 gRNA (BRDN0001145862) | depositor partial sequence | sequence record 144686 | Target Sequence
TGCCGTTAAACAAATCCTGG
