>Addgene plasmid #77226 | CAMK4 gRNA (BRDN0001145862) | addgene partial sequence | sequence record 149626 | hU6-F 5'-GAGGGCCTATTTCCCATGATT-3'
GTAGAAAGTAATAATTTCTTGGGTAGTTTGCAGTTTTAAAATTATGTTTTAAAATGGACTATCATATGCT
TACCGTAACTTGAAAGTATTTCGATTTCTTGGCTTTATATATCTTGTGGAAAGGACGAAACACCGTGCCG
TTAAACAAATCCTGGGTTTTAGAGCTAGAAATAGCAAGTTAAAATAAGGCTAGTCCGTTATCAACTTGAA
AAAGTGGCACCGAGTCGGTGCTTTTTTAAGCTTGGCGTAACTAGATCTTGAGACAAATGGCAGTATTCAT
CCACAATTTTAAAAGAAAAGGGGGGATTGGGGGGTACAGTGCAGGGGAAAGAATAGTA
